Addgene plasmid #234800: pVEA3-DR
Purpose: Mammalian expression of bovine arrestin-3 (D291R)
Depositing lab: Vsevolod Gurevich. Depositing organization: Vanderbilt University. Publication: GPCR Binding and JNK3 Activation by Arrestin-3 Have Different Structural Requirements. Zheng C, Weinstein LD, Nguyen KK, Grewal A, Gurevich EV, Gurevich VV. Cells. 2023 Jun 6;12(12):1563. doi: 10.3390/cells12121563. PubMed 37371033.
Backbone
  Vector backbone: pcDNA3
  Vector type: Mammalian Expression
Growth in bacteria
  Bacterial resistance: Ampicillin, 100 μg/mL
  Growth temperature: 37°C
  Growth strain: DH5alpha
  Copy number: High Copy
Gene/Insert
  Gene/Insert name: Arrestin-3
  Species: B. taurus (bovine)
  Mutation: D291R
  Entrez Gene: ARR3
  Tag / fusion protein: Venus (N terminal on insert)
  Cloning method: Restriction Enzyme; 5′ cloning site Unknown (unknown if destroyed)
Terms and licenses: Academic/Nonprofit Terms; Industry Terms: Not Available to Industry
How to cite: pVEA3-DR was a gift from Vsevolod Gurevich (Addgene plasmid # 234800 ; http://n2t.net/addgene:234800 ; RRID:Addgene_234800)
