[The description below was written by a language model from this plasmid's Addgene catalogue record and pLannotate feature annotations shown in this document.]
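Description:
pVEA3-DR is a pcDNA3-based mammalian expression plasmid of about 7.4 kb that encodes bovine arrestin-3 carrying the D291R substitution, fused at its N terminus to the yellow fluorescent protein Venus. In E. coli it replicates from a high-copy ColE1/pUC-type origin and is selected with ampicillin through the β-lactamase gene. An f1 origin is also present, along with remnants of the lac promoter/operator region typical of this backbone.

The fusion open reading frame sits downstream of the human cytomegalovirus immediate-early enhancer and promoter and is terminated by the bovine growth hormone polyadenylation signal, an arrangement that gives strong constitutive expression in transfected mammalian cells. T7 and SP6 phage promoters flank the insert, as in the parental vector, and can serve for in vitro transcription or as sequencing primer sites. The automated annotation identifies the fluorescent protein as mVenus and labels the arrestin coding region by similarity to human ARRB2 (β-arrestin-2), which is the alternative name for arrestin-3. The catalogue entry instead links the gene symbol ARR3, so the feature table and catalogue differ in nomenclature. A separate SV40 early promoter drives the neomycin phosphotransferase gene, followed by an SV40 polyadenylation signal, allowing G418 selection of stable transfectants. The short HIV-1 LTR, ble and lacI fragments called by the annotation tool appear to be incidental matches rather than functional elements.

The associated study concerns the structural requirements for GPCR binding and JNK3 activation by arrestin-3. The construct therefore serves to express a fluorescently tagged point mutant in cells, where the Venus tag allows visualisation or fluorescence-based interaction assays. The record does not describe the functional effect of D291R.
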