Features (pLannotate 1.2.2; 22 found; start..end, strand, type, name):
     17..33      -  protein_bind   lac operator: The lac repressor binds to the lac operator to inhibit transcription in E. coli. This inhibition can be relieved by adding lactose or isopropyl-β-D-thiogalactopyranoside (IPTG). lac repressor encoded by lacI
     41..71      -  promoter       lac promoter: promoter for the E. coli lac operon
     86..107     -  protein_bind   CAP binding site: CAP binding activates transcription in the presence of cAMP. E. coli catabolite activator protein
    120..212     -  CDS            lacI (fragment): lac repressor; lacI; The lac repressor binds to the lac operator to inhibit transcription in E. coli. This inhibition can be relieved by adding lactose or isopropyl-β-D-thiogalactopyranoside (IPTG).
    395..983     -  rep_origin     ori: high-copy-number ColE1/pMB1/pBR322/pUC origin of replication
   1154..2014    -  CDS            AmpR: β-lactamase; bla; confers resistance to ampicillin, carbenicillin, and related antibiotics
   2015..2119    -  promoter       AmpR promoter: bla
   2178..2230    -  misc_feature   bom (fragment): basis of mobility region from pBR322
   2385..2764    +  enhancer       CMV enhancer: human cytomegalovirus immediate early enhancer
   2765..2968    +  promoter       CMV promoter: human cytomegalovirus (CMV) immediate early promoter
   2964..2997    +  LTR            5' LTR (truncated) (fragment): truncated 5' long terminal repeat (LTR) from HIV-1
   3013..3031    +  promoter       T7 promoter: promoter for bacteriophage T7 RNA polymerase
   3066..3782    +  CDS            mVenus: mVenus is a basic (constitutively fluorescent) yellow fluorescent protein published in 2006, derived from Aequorea victoria. It is reported to be a rapidly-maturing monomer with moderate acid sensitivity.
   3816..5042    +  CDS            ARRB2: ARRB2_HUMAN - Also known as ARB2, ARR2. Experimental evidence at protein level: Swiss-Prot protein existence level 1. Functions in regulating agonist-mediated G-protein coupled receptor (GPCR) signaling by mediating both receptor desensitization and resensitization processes. During homologous desensitization, beta- arrestins bind to the GPRK-phosphorylated receptor and sterically preclude its coupling to the cognate G-protein; the binding appears to require additional receptor determinants exposed only in the active receptor conformation. The beta-arrestins target many receptors for internali
   5072..5090    -  promoter       SP6 promoter: promoter for bacteriophage SP6 RNA polymerase
   5116..5340    +  polyA_signal   bGH poly(A) signal: bovine growth hormone polyadenylation signal
   5344..5365    +  promoter       SV40 promoter (fragment): SV40 enhancer and early promoter
   5386..5814    +  rep_origin     f1 ori (sequence partly withheld): f1 bacteriophage origin of replication; arrow indicates direction of (+) strand synthesis
   5828..6157    +  promoter       SV40 promoter: SV40 enhancer and early promoter
   6224..7015    +  CDS            neo: KKA2_KLEPN - Also known as kan, nptII. Experimental evidence at protein level: Swiss-Prot protein existence level 1. Resistance to kanamycin, neomycin, paromomycin, ribostamycin, butirosin and gentamicin B. From Klebsiella pneumoniae.
   7039..7197    +  CDS            ble (fragment): BLE_KLEPN - Experimental evidence at protein level: Swiss-Prot protein existence level 1. Binding protein with a strong affinity to the bleomycin family of antibiotics. Binds to CL990; an antimitotic-antibiotic compound. From Klebsiella pneumoniae.
   7192..7313    +  polyA_signal   SV40 poly(A) signal: SV40 polyadenylation signal
>Addgene plasmid #234800 | pVEA3-DR | addgene full sequence | sequence record 469811 | Addgene NGS Result
TGTTTCCTGTGTGAAATTGTTATCCGCTCACAATTCCACACAACATACGAGCCGGAAGCATAAAGTGTAA
AGCCTGGGGTGCCTAATGAGTGAGCTAACTCACATTAATTGCGTTGCGCTCACTGCCCGCTTTCCAGTCG
GGAAACCTGTCGTGCCAGCTGCATTAATGAATCGGCCAACGCGCGGGGAGAGGCGGTTTGCGTATTGGGC
GCTCTTCCGCTTCCTCGCTCACTGACTCGCTGCGCTCGGTCGTTCGGCTGCGGCGAGCGGTATCAGCTCA
CTCAAAGGCGGTAATACGGTTATCCACAGAATCAGGGGATAACGCAGGAAAGAACATGTGAGCAAAAGGC
CAGCAAAAGGCCAGGAACCGTAAAAAGGCCGCGTTGCTGGCGTTTTTCCATAGGCTCCGCCCCCCTGACG
AGCATCACAAAAATCGACGCTCAAGTCAGAGGTGGCGAAACCCGACAGGACTATAAAGATACCAGGCGTT
TCCCCCTGGAAGCTCCCTCGTGCGCTCTCCTGTTCCGACCCTGCCGCTTACCGGATACCTGTCCGCCTTT
CTCCCTTCGGGAAGCGTGGCGCTTTCTCATAGCTCACGCTGTAGGTATCTCAGTTCGGTGTAGGTCGTTC
GCTCCAAGCTGGGCTGTGTGCACGAACCCCCCGTTCAGCCCGACCGCTGCGCCTTATCCGGTAACTATCG
TCTTGAGTCCAACCCGGTAAGACACGACTTATCGCCACTGGCAGCAGCCACTGGTAACAGGATTAGCAGA
GCGAGGTATGTAGGCGGTGCTACAGAGTTCTTGAAGTGGTGGCCTAACTACGGCTACACTAGAAGAACAG
TATTTGGTATCTGCGCTCTGCTGAAGCCAGTTACCTTCGGAAAAAGAGTTGGTAGCTCTTGATCCGGCAA
ACAAACCACCGCTGGTAGCGGTGGTTTTTTTGTTTGCAAGCAGCAGATTACGCGCAGAAAAAAAGGATCT
CAAGAAGATCCTTTGATCTTTTCTACGGGGTCTGACGCTCAGTGGAACGAAAACTCACGTTAAGGGATTT
TGGTCATGAGATTATCAAAAAGGATCTTCACCTAGATCCTTTTAAATTAAAAATGAAGTTTTAAATCAAT
CTAAAGTATATATGAGTAAACTTGGTCTGACAGTTACCAATGCTTAATCAGTGAGGCACCTATCTCAGCG
ATCTGTCTATTTCGTTCATCCATAGTTGCCTGACTCCCCGTCGTGTAGATAACTACGATACGGGAGGGCT
TACCATCTGGCCCCAGTGCTGCAATGATACCGCGAGACCCACGCTCACCGGCTCCAGATTTATCAGCAAT
AAACCAGCCAGCCGGAAGGGCCGAGCGCAGAAGTGGTCCTGCAACTTTATCCGCCTCCATCCAGTCTATT
AATTGTTGCCGGGAAGCTAGAGTAAGTAGTTCGCCAGTTAATAGTTTGCGCAACGTTGTTGCCATTGCTA
CAGGCATCGTGGTGTCACGCTCGTCGTTTGGTATGGCTTCATTCAGCTCCGGTTCCCAACGATCAAGGCG
AGTTACATGATCCCCCATGTTGTGCAAAAAAGCGGTTAGCTCCTTCGGTCCTCCGATCGTTGTCAGAAGT
AAGTTGGCCGCAGTGTTATCACTCATGGTTATGGCAGCACTGCATAATTCTCTTACTGTCATGCCATCCG
TAAGATGCTTTTCTGTGACTGGTGAGTACTCAACCAAGTCATTCTGAGAATAGTGTATGCGGCGACCGAG
TTGCTCTTGCCCGGCGTCAATACGGGATAATACCGCGCCACATAGCAGAACTTTAAAAGTGCTCATCATT
GGAAAACGTTCTTCGGGGCGAAAACTCTCAAGGATCTTACCGCTGTTGAGATCCAGTTCGATGTAACCCA
CTCGTGCACCCAACTGATCTTCAGCATCTTTTACTTTCACCAGCGTTTCTGGGTGAGCAAAAACAGGAAG
GCAAAATGCCGCAAAAAAGGGAATAAGGGCGACACGGAAATGTTGAATACTCATACTCTTCCTTTTTCAA
TATTATTGAAGCATTTATCAGGGTTATTGTCTCATGAGCGGATACATATTTGAATGTATTTAGAAAAATA
AACAAATAGGGGTTCCGCGCACATTTCCCCGAAAAGTGCCACCTGACGTCGACGGATCGGGAGATCTCCC
GATCCCCTATGGTGCACTCTCAGTACAATCTGCTCTGATGCCGCATAGTTAAGCCAGTATCTGCTCCCTG
CTTGTGTGTTGGAGGTCGCTGAGTAGTGCGCGAGCAAAATTTAAGCTACAACAAGGCAAGGCTTGACCGA
CAATTGCATGAAGAATCTGCTTAGGGTTAGGCGTTTTGCGCTGCTTCGCGATGTACGGGCCAGATATACG
CGTTGACATTGATTATTGACTAGTTATTAATAGTAATCAATTACGGGGTCATTAGTTCATAGCCCATATA
TGGAGTTCCGCGTTACATAACTTACGGTAAATGGCCCGCCTGGCTGACCGCCCAACGACCCCCGCCCATT
GACGTCAATAATGACGTATGTTCCCATAGTAACGCCAATAGGGACTTTCCATTGACGTCAATGGGTGGAG
TATTTACGGTAAACTGCCCACTTGGCAGTACATCAAGTGTATCATATGCCAAGTACGCCCCCTATTGACG
TCAATGACGGTAAATGGCCCGCCTGGCATTATGCCCAGTACATGACCTTATGGGACTTTCCTACTTGGCA
GTACATCTACGTATTAGTCATCGCTATTACCATGGTGATGCGGTTTTGGCAGTACATCAATGGGCGTGGA
TAGCGGTTTGACTCACGGGGATTTCCAAGTCTCCACCCCATTGACGTCAATGGGAGTTTGTTTTGGCACC
AAAATCAACGGGACTTTCCAAAATGTCGTAACAACTCCGCCCCATTGACGCAAATGGGCGGTAGGCGTGT
ACGGTGGGAGGTCTATATAAGCAGAGCTCTCTGGCTAACTAGAGAACCCACTGCTTACTGGCTTATCGAA
ATTAATACGACTCACTATAGGGAGACCCAAGCTGGAATTCGCGATCGCGGCCACGATGGTGAGCAAGGGC
GAGGAGCTGTTCACCGGGGTGGTGCCCATCCTGGTCGAGCTGGACGGCGACGTAAACGGCCACAAGTTCA
GCGTGTCCGGCGAGGGCGAGGGCGATGCCACCTACGGCAAGCTGACCCTGAAGCTGATCTGCACCACCGG
CAAGCTGCCCGTGCCCTGGCCCACCCTCGTGACCACCCTGGGCTACGGCCTGCAGTGCTTCGCCCGCTAC
CCCGACCACATGAAGCAGCACGACTTCTTCAAGTCCGCCATGCCCGAAGGCTACGTCCAGGAGCGCACCA
TCTTCTTCAAGGACGACGGCAACTACAAGACCCGCGCCGAGGTGAAGTTCGAGGGCGACACCCTGGTGAA
CCGCATCGAGCTGAAGGGCATCGACTTCAAGGAGGACGGCAACATCCTGGGGCACAAGCTGGAGTACAAC
TACAACAGCCACAACGTCTATATCACCGCCGACAAGCAGAAGAACGGCATCAAGGCCAACTTCAAGATCC
GCCACAACATCGAGGACGGCGGCGTGCAGCTCGCCGACCACTACCAGCAGAACACCCCCATCGGCGACGG
CCCCGTGCTGCTGCCCGACAACCACTACCTGAGCTACCAGTCCAAACTGAGCAAAGACCCCAACGAGAAG
CGCGATCACATGGTCCTGCTGGAGTTCGTGACCGCCGCCGGGATCACTCTCGGCATGGACGAGCTGTACA
AGTCCGGACTTAAGTCTCGGCGAGCGCTCGACTCCATGGGGGAGAAACCCGGGACCAGGGTCTTCAAGAA
ATCGAGTCCTAACTGCAAGCTCACCGTGTACCTAGGCAAGCGGGACTTTGTGGACCACCTGGACAAAGTG
GACCCTGTAGATGGTGTGGTGCTAGTGGATCCGGACTACTTGAAGGACCGCAAAGTGTTTGTGACCCTCA
CGTGCGCCTTTCGCTATGGCCGCGAAGACCTGGACGTCCTGGGCTTGTCCTTCCGCAAAGACCTGTTCAT
CGCCAACTACCAGGCCTTCCCTCCAACACCTAACCCACCTAGACCACCTACGCGTCTGCAGGAGCGGCTG
CTGAGGAAGCTGGGCCAGCATGCCCACCCCTTTTTTTTCACAATACCCCAGAACCTGCCCTGCTCCGTCA
CCCTACAGCCAGGCCCAGAGGATACGGGGAAGGCTTGCGGGGTCGACTTTGAGATTCGAGCCTTCTGCGC
CAAATCACTAGAAGAGAAAAGCCACAAACGGAACTCCGTACGTCTGGTGATCCGAAAGGTGCAGTTTGCC
CCAGAGAAACCAGGGCCCCAGCCTTCAGCTGAAACCACACGCCACTTCCTCATGTCTGACCGGTCCCTGC
ACCTTGAGGCTTCACTGGACAAGGAGCTGTACTACCACGGGGAGCCCCTCAATGTCAATGTCCACGTCAC
CAATAACTCCACCAAGACTGTCAAGAAGATCAAAGTCTCTGTGAGACAGTACGCCGACATCTGCCTCTTC
AGCACCGCCCAGTACAAGTGCCCCGTGGCTCAGGTCGAACAAGATGACCAGGTGTCGCCCAGTTCCACGT
TCTGTAAGGTGTACACCATAACCCCGCTGCTCAGCAACAACCGGGAGAAGCGCGGCCTCGCTCTACGTGG
GAAGCTCAAGCACGAGGACACCAACCTGGCCTCGAGCACCATTGTGAAGGAGGGTGCCAACAAGGAGGTG
CTGGGGATACTGGTGTCCTACAGGGTCAAGGTGAAGCTGGTGGTGTCACGAGGCGGGGATGTCTCAGTGG
AGCTGCCATTTGTTCTCATGCACCCCAAGCCCCATGATCACATCGCCCTTCCCAGGCCCCAGTCAGCTGT
TCCTGAAACAGATGCCCCCGTGGACACCAACCTCATTGAATTTGAAACCAACTATGCCACAGACGACGAC
ATCGTGTTCGAAGACTTTGCCCGGCTGCGGCTCAAGGGGCTGAAGGACGAGGACTATGACGACCAGTTCT
GTATCGATTAGGGCTGGAAGCTTGGCCCTATTCTATAGTGTCACCTAAATGCTAGAGCTCGCTGATCAGC
CTCGACTGTGCCTTCTAGTTGCCAGCCATCTGTTGTTTGCCCCTCCCCCGTGCCTTCCTTGACCCTGGAA
GGTGCCACTCCCACTGTCCTTTCCTAATAAAATGAGGAAATTGCATCGCATTGTCTGAGTAGGTGTCATT
CTATTCTGGGGGGTGGGGTGGGGCAGGACAGCAAGGGGGAGGATTGGGAAGACAATAGCAGGCATGCTGG
GGATGCGGTGGGCTCTATGGCTTCTGAGGCGGAAAGAACCAGCTGGGGCTCTAGGGGGTATCCCC
[124 nt withheld, positions 5386-5509]
C
[91 nt withheld, positions 5511-5601]
A
[49 nt withheld, positions 5603-5651]
CCTTTGACGTTGGAGTCCACGTTCTTT
[37 nt withheld, positions 5679-5715]
ACCCTATCTCGGTCTATTCTTTTGATTTATAAGGGATTTTGCCGATTTCGGCCTATTGGTTAAAAAATGA
GCTGATTTAACAAAAATTTAACGCGAATTAATTCTGTGGAATGTGTGTCAGTTAGGGTGTGGAAAGTCCC
CAGGCTCCCCAGCAGGCAGAAGTATGCAAAGCATGCATCTCAATTAGTCAGCAACCAGGTGTGGAAAGTC
CCCAGGCTCCCCAGCAGGCAGAAGTATGCAAAGCATGCATCTCAATTAGTCAGCAACCATAGTCCCGCCC
CTAACTCCGCCCATCCCGCCCCTAACTCCGCCCAGTTCCGCCCATTCTCCGCCCCATGGCTGACTAATTT
TTTTTATTTATGCAGAGGCCGAGGCCGCCTCTGCCTCTGAGCTATTCCAGAAGTAGTGAGGAGGCTTTTT
TGGAGGCCTAGGCTTTTGCAAAAAGCTCCCGGGAGCTTGTATATCCATTTTCGGATCTGATCAAGAGACA
GGATGAGGATCGTTTCGCATGATTGAACAAGATGGATTGCACGCAGGTTCTCCGGCCGCTTGGGTGGAGA
GGCTATTCGGCTATGACTGGGCACAACAGACAATCGGCTGCTCTGATGCCGCCGTGTTCCGGCTGTCAGC
GCAGGGGCGCCCGGTTCTTTTTGTCAAGACCGACCTGTCCGGTGCCCTGAATGAACTGCAGGACGAGGCA
GCGCGGCTATCGTGGCTGGCCACGACGGGCGTTCCTTGCGCAGCTGTGCTCGACGTTGTCACTGAAGCGG
GAAGGGACTGGCTGCTATTGGGCGAAGTGCCGGGGCAGGATCTCCTGTCATCTCACCTTGCTCCTGCCGA
GAAAGTATCCATCATGGCTGATGCAATGCGGCGGCTGCATACGCTTGATCCGGCTACCTGCCCATTCGAC
CACCAAGCGAAACATCGCATCGAGCGAGCACGTACTCGGATGGAAGCCGGTCTTGTCGATCAGGATGATC
TGGACGAAGAGCATCAGGGGCTCGCGCCAGCCGAACTGTTCGCCAGGCTCAAGGCGCGCATGCCCGACGG
CGAGGATCTCGTCGTGACCCATGGCGATGCCTGCTTGCCGAATATCATGGTGGAAAATGGCCGCTTTTCT
GGATTCATCGACTGTGGCCGGCTGGGTGTGGCGGACCGCTATCAGGACATAGCGTTGGCTACCCGTGATA
TTGCTGAAGAGCTTGGCGGCGAATGGGCTGACCGCTTCCTCGTGCTTTACGGTATCGCCGCTCCCGATTC
GCAGCGCATCGCCTTCTATCGCCTTCTTGACGAGTTCTTCTGAGCGGGACTCTGGGGTTCGAAATGACCG
ACCAAGCGACGCCCAACCTGCCATCACGAGATTTCGATTCCACCGCCGCCTTCTATGAAAGGTTGGGCTT
CGGAATCGTTTTCCGGGACGCCGGCTGGATGATCCTCCAGCGCGGGGATCTCATGCTGGAGTTCTTCGCC
CACCCCAACTTGTTTATTGCAGCTTATAATGGTTACAAATAAAGCAATAGCATCACAAATTTCACAAATA
AAGCATTTTTTTCACTGCATTCTAGTTGTGGTTTGTCCAAACTCATCAATGTATCTTATCATGTCTGTAT
ACCGTCGACCTCTAGCTAGAGCTTGGCGTAATCATGGTCATAGC
